>Addgene plasmid #31795 | pSRP-mTAZ | addgene partial sequence | sequence record 36858 | H1 5'-tcgctatgtgttctgggaaa-3'
AGTAAGNNTTNGATTGGGAATCTTATAAGTTCTGTATGAGACCACAGATCCCCGATGAATCCGTCCTCGG
TGTTCAAGAGACACCGAGGACGGATTCATCTTTTTGGAACTCGAGGTTAACGAATTCTACCGGGTAGGGG
AGGCGCTTTTCCCAAGGCAGTCTGGAGCATGCGCTTTAGCAGCCCCGCTGGGCACTTGGCGCTACACAAG
TGGCCTCTGGCCTCGCACACATTCCACATCCACCGGTAGGCGCCAACCGGCTCCGTTCTTTGGTGGCCCC
TTCGCGCCACCTTCTACTCCTCCCCTAGTCAGGAAGTTCCCCCCCGCCCCGCAGCTCGCGTCGTGCAGGA
CGTGACAAATGGAAGTAGCACGTCTCACTAGTCTCGTGCAGATGGACAGCACCGCTGAGCAATGGAAGCG
GGTAGGCCTTTGGGGCAGCGGCCAATAGCAGCTTTGCTCCTTCGCTTTCTGGGCTCAGAGGCTGGGAAGG
GGTGGGTCCGGGGGCGGGCTCAGGGGCGGGCTCAGGGGCGGGGCGGGCGCCCGAAGGTCCTCCGGAGGCC
CGGCATTCTGCACGCTTCAAAAGCGCACGTCTGCCGCGCTGTTCTCCTCTTCCTCATCTCCGGGCCTTTC
GACCTGCAGCCCAAGCTTACCATGACCGAGTACAAGCCCACGGTGCGCCTCGCCACCCGCGACGACGTCC
CCAGGGCCGTACGCACCCTCGCCGCCGCGTTCGCCGACTACCCCGCCACGCGCCACACCGTCGATCCGGA
CCGCCACATCGAGCGGGTCACCGAGCTGCAAGAACTCTTCCTCACGCGCGTCGGGCTCGACATCGGCAAG
GTGTGGGTCGCGGACGACGGCGCCGCGGTGGCGGTCTGGAACCACGCCGGAAAGCGTCGAANCGGGGGCG
GTGTTCGCCGAGATCGGCCCGCGCATGCNATGACGTCCGTGCCCACAAAGAGTCGNCC
