[The description below was written by a language model from this plasmid's Addgene catalogue record.]
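Description:
pSRP-mTAZ is a retroviral RNAi vector built on the pSRP backbone and designed to knock down mouse TAZ (also known as WWTR1), a transcriptional co-regulator implicated in mesenchymal stem cell differentiation. The plasmid is propagated in standard E. coli cloning strains under ampicillin selection. Its copy number is listed as unknown, and the record does not describe the bacterial origin of replication. No feature table is provided, so the retroviral LTRs, packaging signal and any mammalian selection marker carried by the backbone cannot be confirmed from the available information.

The payload is a short hairpin RNA cassette cloned between BglII and XhoI sites, both of which remain intact after cloning. The hairpin consists of a sense stretch targeting the mouse TAZ transcript, a short loop, and the complementary antisense stretch. Once transcribed, the RNA folds back on itself and is processed by the cellular RNAi machinery into an siRNA that directs degradation of TAZ mRNA. Expression is driven by an RNA polymerase III promoter. The record does not name it explicitly, although the use of an H1 sequencing primer suggests an H1-type promoter, which is well suited to producing small, precisely terminated transcripts.

As a retroviral construct, the plasmid is intended to be packaged into viral particles in a suitable packaging cell line and delivered by transduction, allowing stable integration and sustained shRNA expression in dividing mouse cells. Its typical use is loss-of-function analysis of TAZ, consistent with the associated work on how TAZ modulates lineage choice in mesenchymal stem cells.
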