Addgene plasmid #31795: pSRP-mTAZ
Depositing lab: Michael Yaffe. Depositing organization: Massachusetts Institute of Technology. Publication: TAZ, a transcriptional modulator of mesenchymal stem cell differentiation. Hong JH, Hwang ES, McManus MT, Amsterdam A, Tian Y, Kalmukova R, Mueller E, Benjamin T, Spiegelman BM, Sharp PA, Hopkins N, Yaffe MB. Science. 2005 Aug 12;309(5737):1074-8. 10.1126/science.1110955 PubMed 16099986.
Backbone
  Vector backbone: pSRP
  Backbone manufacturer: Drs. S Lessnick and T. Golub (Dana-Farber Cancer Institute)
  Vector type: Retroviral, RNAi
Growth in bacteria
  Bacterial resistance: Ampicillin, 100 μg/mL
  Growth temperature: 37°C
  Growth strain: DH5alpha
  Copy number: Unknown
Gene/Insert
  Gene/Insert name: TAZ (alt name: WWTR1)
  gRNA/shRNA sequence: GATGAATCCGTCCTCGGTGTTCAAGAGACACCGAGGACGGATTCATC
  Species: M. musculus (mouse)
  Promoter: RNA Pol-III
  Cloning method: Restriction Enzyme; 5′ cloning site BglII (not destroyed); 3′ cloning site XhoI (not destroyed)
  Sequencing primers: 5′ H1
Terms and licenses: Academic/Nonprofit Terms; Industry Terms: Not Available to Industry
How to cite: pSRP-mTAZ was a gift from Michael Yaffe (Addgene plasmid # 31795 ; http://n2t.net/addgene:31795 ; RRID:Addgene_31795)
